>Addgene plasmid #43601 | III-CTTG | depositor partial sequence | sequence record 58866 | III-CTTG sequence 426 bps
CGTCTCGGCTCACCCCAGAGCAGGTCGTGGCGATCGCAAGCCACGACGGAGGAAAGCAAGCCTTGGAAAC
AGTACAGAGGCTGTTGCCTGTGCTGTGCCAAGCGCACGGACTGACCCCAGAGCAGGTCGTGGCCATTGCC
TCGAATGGAGGGGGCAAACAGGCGTTGGAAACCGTACAACGATTGCTGCCGGTGCTGTGCCAAGCGCACG
GCCTCACCCCAGAGCAGGTCGTGGCCATTGCCTCGAATGGAGGGGGCAAACAGGCGTTGGAAACCGTACA
ACGATTGCTGCCGGTGCTGTGCCAAGCGCACGGATTAACCCCAGAGCAGGTCGTGGCAATCGCGAGCAAT
AACGGCGGAAAACAGGCTTTGGAAACGGTGCAGAGGCTCCTTCCAGTGCTGTGCCAAGCGCACGGACTCA
GAGACG
