>Addgene plasmid #43601 | III-CTTG | addgene partial sequence | sequence record 61625 | M13-F20 5'-TGTAAAACGACGGCCAGT-3'
GCGAATTGGGCCCTCTAGATGCATGCTCGAGCGGCCGCCAGTGTGATGGATATCTGCAGAATTCGCCCTT
GATGCCGTCCTAGCGCGTCTCGGCTCACCCCAGAGCAGGTCGTGGCGATCGCAAGCCACGACGGAGGAAA
GCAAGCCTTGGAAACAGTACAGAGGCTGTTGCCTGTGCTGTGCCAAGCGCACGGACTGACCCCAGAGCAG
GTCGTGGCCATTGCCTCGAATGGAGGGGGCAAACAGGCGTTGGAAACCGTACAACGATTGCTGCCGGTGC
TGTGCCAAGCGCACGGCCTCACCCCAGAGCAGGTCGTGGCCATTGCCTCGAATGGAGGGGGCAAACAGGC
GTTGGAAACCGTACAACGATTGCTGCCGGTGCTGTGCCAAGCGCACGGATTAACCCCAGAGCAGGTCGTG
GCAATCGCGAGCAATAACGGCGGAAAACAGGCTTTGGAAACGGTGCAGAGGCTCCTTCCAGTGCTGTGCC
AAGCGCACGGACTCAGAGACGTGGGCACAGGAAAGATACTTAAGGGCGAATTCCAGCACACTGGCGGCCG
TTACTAGTGGATCCGAGCTCGGTACCAAGCTTGATGCATAGCTTGAGTATTCTATAGTGTCACCTAAATA
GCTTGGCGTAATCATGGTCATAGCTGTTTCCTGTGTGAAATTGTTATCCGCTCACAATTCCACACAACAT
ACGAGCCGGAAGCATAAAGTGTAAAGCCTGGGGTGCCTAATGAGTGAGCTAACTCACATTAATTGCGTTG
CGCTCACTGCCCGCTTTCCAGTCGGGAAACCTGTCGTGCCAGCTGCATTAATGAATCGGCCAACGCGCGG
GGAGAGGCGGTTTGCGTATTGGGCGCTCTT
