[The description below was written by a language model from this plasmid's Addgene catalogue record.]
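Description:
III-CTTG is a bacterial cloning plasmid built on the commercial pCRII-TOPO backbone (about 4.0 kb without insert), into which a 426 bp synthetic fragment was introduced by TOPO cloning. It is a high-copy plasmid propagated in E. coli and carries both ampicillin and kanamycin resistance, so either or both drugs can be used for selection. The insert is flanked by T7 and M13-reverse primer sites, which are listed for sequence verification. The record gives no feature table, so other backbone elements cannot be confirmed from it.

The insert is described only by its name and as synthetic. The associated publication reports a TALEN genome-editing system for generating human stem cell-based disease models. In that context, the name suggests a pre-assembled block of TAL effector repeats: four repeat modules would fit the 426 bp size, "CTTG" would be the four target bases they recognise, and "III" would mark the block's position in an ordered assembly scheme. This reading is an inference from the name, the insert size and the publication title, and the record does not state it explicitly. No promoter, tag or reporter for expressing the insert is recorded, which fits a storage or library plasmid rather than an expression construct. Its likely use is as a source of a repeat-array fragment that is excised or amplified and joined with other position-specific blocks to build a full-length custom TALEN in a separate expression vector. The record does not describe the assembly method or the destination vector.
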