Addgene plasmid #43601: III-CTTG
Depositing lab: Chad Cowan & Kiran Musunuru. Depositing organization: Harvard University. Publication: A TALEN Genome-Editing System for Generating Human Stem Cell-Based Disease Models. Ding Q, Lee YK, Schaefer EA, Peters DT, Veres A, Kim K, Kuperwasser N, Motola DL, Meissner TB, Hendriks WT, Trevisan M, Gupta RM, Moisan A, Banks E, Friesen M, Schinzel RT, Xia F, Tang A, Xia Y, Figueroa E, Wann A, Ahfeldt T, Daheron L, Zhang F, Rubin LL, Peng LF, Chung RT, Musunuru K, Cowan CA. Cell Stem Cell. 2012 Dec 12. pii: S1934-5909(12)00645-5. doi: 10.1016/j.stem.2012.11.011. PubMed 23246482.
Backbone
  Vector backbone: pCRII-TOPO
  Backbone manufacturer: Invitrogen
  Backbone size w/o insert (bp): 3973
  Vector type: Bacterial Cloning
Growth in bacteria
  Bacterial resistance: Ampicillin and Kanamycin, 100 & 50 μg/mL
  Growth temperature: 37°C
  Growth strain: Top10
  Copy number: High Copy
Gene/Insert
  Gene/Insert name: III-CTTG
  Species: Synthetic
  Insert size (bp): 426
  Cloning method: TOPO Cloning
  Sequencing primers: 5′ T7; 3′ M13-rev
Terms and licenses: Academic/Nonprofit Terms; Industry Terms: Not Available to Industry
How to cite: III-CTTG was a gift from Chad Cowan & Kiran Musunuru (Addgene plasmid # 43601 ; http://n2t.net/addgene:43601 ; RRID:Addgene_43601)
